>Addgene plasmid #143235 | TFORF0870 | addgene full sequence | sequence record 396150 | Addgene NGS Result
TTAATGTAGTCTTATGCAATACTCTTGTAGTCTTGCAACATGGTAACGATGAGTTAGCAACATGCCTTAC
AAGGAGAGAAAAAGCACCGTGCATGCCGATTGGTGGAAGTAAGGTGGTACGATCGTGCCTTATTAGGAAG
GCAACAGACGGGTCTGACATGGATTGGACGAACCACTGAATTGCCGCATTGCAGAGATATTGTATTTAAG
TGCCTAGCTCGATACATAAACGGGTCTCTCTGGTTAGACCAGATCTGAGCCTGGGAGCTCTCTGGCTAAC
TAGGGAACCCACTGCTTAAGCCTCAATAAAGCTTGCCTTGAGTGCTTCAAGTAGTGTGTGCCCGTCTGTT
GTGTGACTCTGGTAACTAGAGATCCCTCAGACCCTTTTAGTCAGTGTGGAAAATCTCTAGCAGTGGCGCC
CGAACAGGGACTTGAAAGCGAAAGGGAAACCAGAGGAGCTCTCTCGACGCAGGACTCGGCTTGCTGAAGC
GCGCACGGCAAGAGGCGAGGGGCGGCGACTGGTGAGTACGCCAAAAATTTTGACTAGCGGAGGCTAGAAG
GAGAGAGATGGGTGCGAGAGCGTCAGTATTAAGCGGGGGAGAATTAGATCGCGATGGGAAAAAATTCGGT
TAAGGCCAGGGGGAAAGAAAAAATATAAATTAAAACATATAGTATGGGCAAGCAGGGAGCTAGAACGATT
CGCAGTTAATCCTGGCCTGTTAGAAACATCAGAAGGCTGTAGACAAATACTGGGACAGCTACAACCATCC
CTTCAGACAGGATCAGAAGAACTTAGATCATTATATAATACAGTAGCAACCCTCTATTGTGTGCATCAAA
GGATAGAGATAAAAGACACCAAGGAAGCTTTAGACAAGATAGAGGAAGAGCAAAACAAAAGTAAGACCAC
CGCACAGCAAGCGGCCGCTGATCTTCAGACCTGGAGGAGGAGATATGAGGGACAATTGGAGAAGTGAATT
ATATAAATATAAAGTAGTAAAAATTGAACCATTAGGAGTAGCACCCACCAAGGCAAAGAGAAGAGTGGTG
CAGAGAGAAAAAAGAGCAGTGGGAATAGGAGCTTTGTTCCTTGGGTTCTTGGGAGCAGCAGGAAGCACTA
TGGGCGCAGCGTCAATGACGCTGACGGTACAGGCCAGACAATTATTGTCTGGTATAGTGCAGCAGCAGAA
CAATTTGCTGAGGGCTATTGAGGCGCAACAGCATCTGTTGCAACTCACAGTCTGGGGCATCAAGCAGCTC
CAGGCAAGAATCCTGGCTGTGGAAAGATACCTAAAGGATCAACAGCTCCTGGGGATTTGGGGTTGCTCTG
GAAAACTCATTTGCACCACTGCTGTGCCTTGGAATGCTAGTTGGAGTAATAAATCTCTGGAACAGATTTG
GAATCACACGACCTGGATGGAGTGGGACAGAGAAATTAACAATTACACAAGCTTAATACACTCCTTAATT
GAAGAATCGCAAAACCAGCAAGAAAAGAATGAACAAGAATTATTGGAATTAGATAAATGGGCAAGTTTGT
GGAATTGGTTTAACATAACAAATTGGCTGTGGTATATAAAATTATTCATAATGATAGTAGGAGGCTTGGT
AGGTTTAAGAATAGTTTTTGCTGTACTTTCTATAGTGAATAGAGTTAGGCAGGGATATTCACCATTATCG
TTTCAGACCCACCTCCCAACCCCGAGGGGACCCATGCATTGCATCTCAATTAGTCAGCAACCAGGTGTGG
AAAGTCCCCAGGCTCCCCAGCAGGCAGAAGTATGCAAAGCATGCGTCTCAATTAGTCAGCAACCATAGTC
CCGCCCCTAACTCCGCCCATCCCGCCCCTAACTCCGCCCAGTTCCGCCCATTCTCCGCCCCATGGCTGAC
TAATTTTTTTTATTTATGCAGAGGCCGAGGCCGCCTCGGCCTCTGAGCTATTCCAGAAGTAGTGAGGAGG
CTTTTTTGGAGGCCTAGGCTTTTGCAAAAAGCTTTCTAGAGGTACCACCGGAGCTTACCATGACCGAGTA
CAAGCCCACGGTGCGCCTCGCCACCCGCGACGACGTCCCCAGGGCCGTACGCACCCTCGCCGCCGCGTTC
GCCGACTACCCCGCCACGCGCCACACCGTCGATCCGGACCGCCACATCGAGCGGGTCACCGAGCTGCAAG
AACTCTTCCTCACGCGCGTCGGGCTCGACATCGGCAAGGTGTGGGTCGCGGACGACGGCGCCGCCGTGGC
GGTCTGGACCACGCCGGAGAGCGTCGAAGCGGGGGCGGTGTTCGCCGAGATCGGCCCGCGCATGGCCGAG
TTGAGCGGTTCCCGGCTGGCCGCGCAGCAACAGATGGAAGGCCTCCTGGCGCCGCACCGGCCCAAGGAGC
CCGCGTGGTTCCTGGCCACCGTCGGCGTCTCGCCCGACCACCAGGGCAAGGGTCTGGGCAGCGCCGTCGT
GCTCCCCGGAGTGGAGGCGGCCGAGCGCGCCGGGGTGCCCGCCTTCCTGGAGACCTCCGCGCCCCGCAAC
CTCCCCTTCTACGAGCGGCTCGGCTTCACCGTCACCGCCGACGTCGAGGTGCCCGAAGGACCGCGCACCT
GGTGCATGACCCGCAAGCCCGGTGCCAGTTAACGAATTCTAGATCTTGAGACAAATGGCAGTATTCATCC
ACAATTTTAAAAGAAAAGGGGGGATTGGGGGGTACAGTGCAGGGGAAAGAATAGTAGACATAATAGCAAC
AGACATACAAACTAAAGAATTACAAAAACAAATTACAAAAATTCAAAATTTTCGGGTTTATTACAGGGAC
AGCAGAGATCCACTTTGGCGCCGGCTCGAGGCCTGCAGGTGCAAAGATGGATAAAGTTTTAAACAGAGAG
GAATCTTTGCAGCTAATGGACCTTCTAGGTCTTGAAAGGAGTGGGAATTGGCTCCGGTGCCCGTCAGTGG
GCAGAGCGCACATCGCCCACAGTCCCCGAGAAGTTGGGGGGAGGGGTCGGCAATTGAACCGGTGCCTAGA
GAAGGTGGCGCGGGGTAAACTGGGAAAGTGATGTCGTGTACTGGCTCCGCCTTTTTCCCGAGGGTGGGGG
AGAACCGTATATAAGTGCAGTAGTCGCCGTGAACGTTCTTTTTCGCAACGGGTTTGCCGCCAGAACACAG
GTAAGTGCCGTGTGTGGTTCCCGCGGGCCTGGCCTCTTTACGGGTTATGGCCCTTGCGTGCCTTGAATTA
CTTCCACCTGGCTGCAGTACGTGATTCTTGATCCCGAGCTTCGGGTTGGAAGTGGGTGGGAGAGTTCGAG
GCCTTGCGCTTAAGGAGCCCCTTCGCCTCGTGCTTGAGTTGAGGCCTGGCCTGGGCGCTGGGGCCGCCGC
GTGCGAATCTGGTGGCACCTTCGCGCCTGTCTCGCTGCTTTCGATAAGTCTCTAGCCATTTAAAATTTTT
GATGACCTGCTGCGACGCTTTTTTTCTGGCAAGATAGTCTTGTAAATGCGGGCCAAGATCTGCACACTGG
TATTTCGGTTTTTGGGGCCGCGGGCGGCGACGGGGCCCGTGCGTCCCAGCGCACATGTTCGGCGAGGCGG
GGCCTGCGAGCGCGGCCACCGAGAATCGGACGGGGGTAGTCTCAAGCTGGCCGGCCTGCTCTGGTGCCTG
GCCTCGCGCCGCCGTGTATCGCCCCGCCCTGGGCGGCAAGGCTGGCCCGGTCGGCACCAGTTGCGTGAGC
GGAAAGATGGCCGCTTCCCGGCCCTGCTGCAGGGAGCTCAAAATGGAGGACGCGGCGCTCGGGAGAGCGG
GCGGGTGAGTCACCCACACAAAGGAAAAGGGCCTTTCCGTCCTCAGCCGTCGCTTCATGTGACTCCACGG
AGTACCGGGCGCCGTCCAGGCACCTCGATTAGTTCTCGAGCTTTTGGAGTACGTCGTCTTTAGGTTGGGG
GGAGGGGTTTTATGCGATGGAGTTTCCCCACACTGAGTGGGTGGAGACTGAAGTTAGGCCAGCTTGGCAC
TTGATGTAATTCTCCTTGGAATTTGCCCTTTTTGAGTTTGGATCTTGGTTCATTCTCAAGCCTCAGACAG
TGGTTCAAAGTTTTTTTCTTCCATTTCAGGTGTCGTGAGGCTAGCACCGCCACCATGTCCTTGTGGCTGG
GGGCCCCTGTGCCTGACATTCCTCCTGACTCTGCGGTGGAGCTGTGGAAGCCAGGCGCACAGGATGCAAG
CAGCCAGGCCCAGGGAGGCAGCAGCTGCATCCTCAGAGAGGAAGCCAGGATGCCCCACTCTGCTGGGGGT
ACTGCAGGGGTGGGGCTGGAGGCTGCAGAGCCCACAGCCCTGCTCACCAGGGCAGAGCCCCCTTCAGAAC
CCACAGAGATCCGTCCACAAAAGCGGAAAAAGGGGCCAGCCCCCAAAATGCTGGGGAACGAGCTATGCAG
CGTGTGTGGGGACAAGGCCTCGGGCTTCCACTACAATGTTCTGAGCTGCGAGGGCTGCAAGGGATTCTTC
CGCCGCAGCGTCATCAAGGGAGCGCACTACATCTGCCACAGTGGCGGCCACTGCCCCATGGACACCTACA
TGCGTCGCAAGTGCCAGGAGTGTCGGCTTCGCAAATGCCGTCAGGCTGGCATGCGGGAGGAGTGTGTCCT
GTCAGAAGAACAGATCCGCCTGAAGAAACTGAAGCGGCAAGAGGAGGAACAGGCTCATGCCACATCCTTG
CCCCCCAGGGCTTCCTCACCCCCCCAAATCCTGCCCCAGCTCAGCCCGGAACAACTGGGCATGATCGAGA
AGCTCGTCGCTGCCCAGCAACAGTGTAACCGGCGCTCCTTTTCTGACCGGCTTCGAGTCACGGTGATGCT
TCTGGAGACATCTCGGAGGTACAACCCTGGGAGTGAGAGTATCACCTTCCTCAAGGATTTCAGTTATAAC
CGGGAAGACTTTGCCAAAGCAGGGCTGCAAGTGGAATTCATCAACCCCATCTTCGAGTTCTCCAGGGCCA
TGAATGAGCTGCAACTCAATGATGCCGAGTTTGCCTTGCTCATTGCTATCAGCATCTTCTCTGCAGACCG
GCCCAACGTGCAGGACCAGCTCCAGGTAGAGAGGCTGCAGCACACATATGTGGAAGCCCTGCATGCCTAC
GTCTCCATCCACCATCCCCATGACCGACTGATGTTCCCACGGATGCTAATGAAACTGGTGAGCCTCCGGA
CCCTGAGCAGCGTCCACTCAGAGCAAGTGTTTGCACTGCGTCTGCAGGACAAAAAGCTCCCACCGCTGCT
CTCTGAGATCTGGGATGTGCACGAATAGTAATGAACTAGTCCGTAACTTGAAAGTATTTCGATTTCTTGG
CTTTATATATCTTGTGGAAAGGACGAATGGGTTCCACTAGGCCTTGCGCAACGCGTTAAGTCGACAATCA
ACCTCTGGATTACAAAATTTGTGAAAGATTGACTGGTATTCTTAACTATGTTGCTCCTTTTACGCTATGT
GGATACGCTGCTTTAATGCCTTTGTATCATGCTATTGCTTCCCGTATGGCTTTCATTTTCTCCTCCTTGT
ATAAATCCTGGTTGCTGTCTCTTTATGAGGAGTTGTGGCCCGTTGTCAGGCAACGTGGCGTGGTGTGCAC
TGTGTTTGCTGACGCAACCCCCACTGGTTGGGGCATTGCCACCACCTGTCAGCTCCTTTCCGGGACTTTC
GCTTTCCCCCTCCCTATTGCCACGGCGGAACTCATCGCCGCCTGCCTTGCCCGCTGCTGGACAGGGGCTC
GGCTGTTGGGCACTGACAATTCCGTGGTGTTGTCGGGGAAATCATCGTCCTTTCCTTGGCTGCTCGCCTG
TGTTGCCACCTGGATTCTGCGCGGGACGTCCTTCTGCTACGTCCCTTCGGCCCTCAATCCAGCGGACCTT
CCTTCCCGCGGCCTGCTGCCGGCTCTGCGGCCTCTTCCGCGTCTTCGCCTTCGCCCTCAGACGAGTCGGA
TCTCCCTTTGGGCCGCCTCCCCGCGTCGACTTTAAGACCAATGACTTACAAGGCAGCTGTAGATCTTAGC
CACTTTTTAAAAGAAAAGGGGGGACTGGAAGGGCTAATTCACTCCCAACGAAGACAAGATCTGCTTTTTG
CTTGTACTGGGTCTCTCTGGTTAGACCAGATCTGAGCCTGGGAGCTCTCTGGCTAACTAGGGAACCCACT
GCTTAAGCCTCAATAAAGCTTGCCTTGAGTGCTTCAAGTAGTGTGTGCCCGTCTGTTGTGTGACTCTGGT
AACTAGAGATCCCTCAGACCCTTTTAGTCAGTGTGGAAAATCTCTAGCAGTACGTATAGTAGTTCATGTC
ATCTTATTATTCAGTATTTATAACTTGCAAAGAAATGAATATCAGAGAGTGAGAGGAACTTGTTTATTGC
AGCTTATAATGGTTACAAATAAAGCAATAGCATCACAAATTTCACAAATAAAGCATTTTTTTCACTGCAT
TCTAGTTGTGGTTTGTCCAAACTCATCAATGTATCTTATCATGTCTGGCTCTAGCTATCCCGCCCCTAAC
TCCGCCCATCCCGCCCCTAACTCCGCCCAGTTCCGCCCATTCTCCGCCCCATGGCTGACTAATTTTTTTT
ATTTATGCAGAGGCCGAGGCCGCCTCGGCCTCTGAGCTATTCCAGAAGTAGTGAGGAGGCTTTTTTGGAG
GCCTAGGGACGTACCCAATTCGCCCTATAGTGAGTCGTATTACGCGCGCTCACTGGCCGTCGTTTTACAA
CGTCGTGACTGGGAAAACCCTGGCGTTACCCAACTTAATCGCCTTGCAGCACATCCCCCTTTCGCCAGCT
GGCGTAATAGCGAAGAGGCCCGCACCGATCGCCCTTCCCAACAGTTGCGCAGCCTGAATGGCGAATGGG
[124 nt withheld, positions 6860-6983]
C
[91 nt withheld, positions 6985-7075]
A
[49 nt withheld, positions 7077-7125]
CCTTTGACGTTGGAGTCCACGTTCTTT
[37 nt withheld, positions 7153-7189]
ACCCTATCTCGGTCTATTCTTTTGATTTATAAGGGATTTTGCCGATTTCGGCCTATTGGTTAAAAAATGA
GCTGATTTAACAAAAATTTAACGCGAATTTTAACAAAATATTAACGCTTACAATTTAGGTGGCACTTTTC
GGGGAAATGTGCGCGGAACCCCTATTTGTTTATTTTTCTAAATACATTCAAATATGTATCCGCTCATGAG
ACAATAACCCTGATAAATGCTTCAATAATATTGAAAAAGGAAGAGTATGAGTATTCAACATTTCCGTGTC
GCCCTTATTCCCTTTTTTGCGGCATTTTGCCTTCCTGTTTTTGCTCACCCAGAAACGCTGGTGAAAGTAA
AAGATGCTGAAGATCAGTTGGGTGCACGAGTGGGTTACATCGAACTGGATCTCAACAGCGGTAAGATCCT
TGAGAGTTTTCGCCCCGAAGAACGTTTTCCAATGATGAGCACTTTTAAAGTTCTGCTATGTGGCGCGGTA
TTATCCCGTATTGACGCCGGGCAAGAGCAACTCGGTCGCCGCATACACTATTCTCAGAATGACTTGGTTG
AGTACTCACCAGTCACAGAAAAGCATCTTACGGATGGCATGACAGTAAGAGAATTATGCAGTGCTGCCAT
AACCATGAGTGATAACACTGCGGCCAACTTACTTCTGACAACGATCGGAGGACCGAAGGAGCTAACCGCT
TTTTTGCACAACATGGGGGATCATGTAACTCGCCTTGATCGTTGGGAACCGGAGCTGAATGAAGCCATAC
CAAACGACGAGCGTGACACCACGATGCCTGTAGCAATGGCAACAACGTTGCGCAAACTATTAACTGGCGA
ACTACTTACTCTAGCTTCCCGGCAACAATTAATAGACTGGATGGAGGCGGATAAAGTTGCAGGACCACTT
CTGCGCTCGGCCCTTCCGGCTGGCTGGTTTATTGCTGATAAATCTGGAGCCGGTGAGCGTGGGTCTCGCG
GTATCATTGCAGCACTGGGGCCAGATGGTAAGCCCTCCCGTATCGTAGTTATCTACACGACGGGGAGTCA
GGCAACTATGGATGAACGAAATAGACAGATCGCTGAGATAGGTGCCTCACTGATTAAGCATTGGTAACTG
TCAGACCAAGTTTACTCATATATACTTTAGATTGATTTAAAACTTCATTTTTAATTTAAAAGGATCTAGG
TGAAGATCCTTTTTGATAATCTCATGACCAAAATCCCTTAACGTGAGTTTTCGTTCCACTGAGCGTCAGA
CCCCGTAGAAAAGATCAAAGGATCTTCTTGAGATCCTTTTTTTCTGCGCGTAATCTGCTGCTTGCAAACA
AAAAAACCACCGCTACCAGCGGTGGTTTGTTTGCCGGATCAAGAGCTACCAACTCTTTTTCCGAAGGTAA
CTGGCTTCAGCAGAGCGCAGATACCAAATACTGTTCTTCTAGTGTAGCCGTAGTTAGGCCACCACTTCAA
GAACTCTGTAGCACCGCCTACATACCTCGCTCTGCTAATCCTGTTACCAGTGGCTGCTGCCAGTGGCGAT
AAGTCGTGTCTTACCGGGTTGGACTCAAGACGATAGTTACCGGATAAGGCGCAGCGGTCGGGCTGAACGG
GGGGTTCGTGCACACAGCCCAGCTTGGAGCGAACGACCTACACCGAACTGAGATACCTACAGCGTGAGCT
ATGAGAAAGCGCCACGCTTCCCGAAGGGAGAAAGGCGGACAGGTATCCGGTAAGCGGCAGGGTCGGAACA
GGAGAGCGCACGAGGGAGCTTCCAGGGGGAAACGCCTGGTATCTTTATAGTCCTGTCGGGTTTCGCCACC
TCTGACTTGAGCGTCGATTTTTGTGATGCTCGTCAGGGGGGCGGAGCCTATGGAAAAACGCCAGCAACGC
GGCCTTTTTACGGTTCCTGGCCTTTTGCTGGCCTTTTGCTCACATGTTCTTTCCTGCGTTATCCCCTGAT
TCTGTGGATAACCGTATTACCGCCTTTGAGTGAGCTGATACCGCTCGCCGCAGCCGAACGACCGAGCGCA
GCGAGTCAGTGAGCGAGGAAGCGGAAGAGCGCCCAATACGCAAACCGCCTCTCCCCGCGCGTTGGCCGAT
TCATTAATGCAGCTGGCACGACAGGTTTCCCGACTGGAAAGCGGGCAGTGAGCGCAACGCAATTAATGTG
AGTTAGCTCACTCATTAGGCACCCCAGGCTTTACACTTTATGCTTCCGGCTCGTATGTTGTGTGGAATTG
TGAGCGGATAACAATTTCACACAGGAAACAGCTATGACCATGATTACGCCAAGCGCGCAATTAACCCTCA
CTAAAGGGAACAAAAGCTGGAGCTGCAAGC
Features (pLannotate 1.2.2; 31 found; start..end, strand, type, name):
      5..231     +  promoter       RSV promoter: Rous sarcoma virus enhancer/promoter
    232..412     +  LTR            5' LTR (truncated): truncated 5' long terminal repeat (LTR) from HIV-1
    459..584     +  misc_feature   HIV-1 Ψ: packaging signal of human immunodeficiency virus type 1
    568..931     +  CDS            HIV-1 gag (fragment): gag protein from human immunodeficiency virus 1; gag
   1077..1310    +  misc_feature   RRE: The Rev response element (RRE) of HIV-1 allows for Rev-dependent mRNA export from the nucleus to the cytoplasm.
   1687..1713    +  CDS            Rev (fragment): human immunodeficiency virus 1 (HIV-1) Rev protein; rev; enhances nuclear export of unspliced and incompletely spliced viral mRNAs
   1720..1743    +  promoter       SV40 promoter (fragment): SV40 early promoter
   1744..1815    +  promoter       SV40 promoter (fragment): SV40 enhancer and early promoter
   1839..1974    +  rep_origin     SV40 ori: SV40 origin of replication
   2020..2616    +  CDS            PuroR (fragment): puromycin N-acetyltransferase; pac from Streptomyces; confers resistance to puromycin
   2665..2782    +  misc_feature   cPPT/CTS: central polypurine tract and central termination sequence of HIV-1
   2847..2913    +  CDS            small t antigen (fragment): SV40 (simian virus 40) small t antigen
   2920..4098    +  promoter       EF-1α promoter: strong constitutive promoter for human elongation factor EF-1α
   4115..5275    +  CDS            NR1H3 (fragment): NR1H3_HUMAN - Also known as LXRA. Experimental evidence at protein level: Swiss-Prot protein existence level 1. Nuclear receptor that exhibits a ligand-dependent transcriptional activation activity (PubMed:19481530, PubMed:25661920). Interaction with retinoic acid receptor (RXR) shifts RXR from its role as a silent DNA-binding partner to an active ligand-binding subunit in mediating retinoid responses through target genes defined by LXRES (By similarity). LXRES are DR4-type response elements characterized by direct repeats of two similar hexanuclotide half-sites spaced by four nucleotides (By
   5291..5344    +  promoter       U6 promoter (fragment): RNA polymerase III promoter for human U6 snRNA
   5386..5974    +  misc_feature   WPRE: woodchuck hepatitis virus posttranscriptional regulatory element
   6025..6044    +  misc_feature   cPPT/CTS (fragment): central polypurine tract and central termination sequence of HIV-1
   6046..6279    +  LTR            3' LTR (ΔU3): self-inactivating 3' long terminal repeat (LTR) from HIV-1
   6357..6478    +  polyA_signal   SV40 poly(A) signal: SV40 polyadenylation signal
   6518..6653    +  rep_origin     SV40 ori: SV40 origin of replication
   6674..6692    -  promoter       T7 promoter: promoter for bacteriophage T7 RNA polymerase
   6700..6855    +  CDS            lacZα (fragment): LacZα fragment of β-galactosidase; lacZ fragment
   6860..7288    +  rep_origin     f1 ori (sequence partly withheld): f1 bacteriophage origin of replication; arrow indicates direction of (+) strand synthesis
   7341..7445    +  promoter       AmpR promoter: bla
   7446..8306    +  CDS            AmpR: β-lactamase; bla; confers resistance to ampicillin, carbenicillin, and related antibiotics
   8477..9065    +  rep_origin     ori: high-copy-number ColE1/pMB1/pBR322/pUC origin of replication
   9248..9340    +  CDS            lacI (fragment): lac repressor; lacI; The lac repressor binds to the lac operator to inhibit transcription in E. coli. This inhibition can be relieved by adding lactose or isopropyl-β-D-thiogalactopyranoside (IPTG).
   9353..9374    +  protein_bind   CAP binding site: CAP binding activates transcription in the presence of cAMP. E. coli catabolite activator protein
   9389..9419    +  promoter       lac promoter: promoter for the E. coli lac operon
   9427..9443    +  protein_bind   lac operator: The lac repressor binds to the lac operator to inhibit transcription in E. coli. This inhibition can be relieved by adding lactose or isopropyl-β-D-thiogalactopyranoside (IPTG). lac repressor encoded by lacI
   9488..9506    +  promoter       T3 promoter: promoter for bacteriophage T3 RNA polymerase
