[The description below was written by a language model from this plasmid's Addgene catalogue record and pLannotate feature annotations shown in this document.]
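Description:
TFORF0870 is a lentiviral mammalian expression plasmid built on the pLX_TRC317 backbone from the Broad Institute Genetic Perturbation Platform. It belongs to a barcoded library of human transcription factor open reading frames. In bacteria it is maintained through a high-copy ColE1/pUC-type origin and selected with ampicillin via the β-lactamase gene. An f1 origin and remnants of a lac/lacZα cloning region flanked by T3 and T7 promoters are also present in the backbone. The depositor warns that recombination can occur, as is common for plasmids carrying LTR repeats.

The viral portion follows a third-generation, self-inactivating design. An RSV promoter drives a truncated HIV-1 5' LTR, followed by the Ψ packaging signal with a partial gag sequence, the Rev response element, a cPPT/CTS element and a ΔU3 3' LTR with a downstream SV40 polyadenylation signal. Within the transfer cassette, an SV40 early promoter/origin region sits upstream of the puromycin N-acetyltransferase gene, which allows selection of transduced cells. A separate EF-1α promoter drives the insert, human NR1H3 (LXRα). NR1H3 is a ligand-dependent nuclear receptor that acts with RXR on DR4-type response elements. The ORF was made synthetically and corresponds to the transcript isoforms listed by the depositor. A WPRE downstream of the ORF enhances transcript expression. The record states that each library member carries a unique 24-bp barcode, but the feature table does not annotate it. A short U6 promoter fragment is annotated between the ORF and the WPRE, and the record does not explain its role.

The construct is intended for stable overexpression of NR1H3 after lentiviral delivery, particularly in pooled screens where the barcode identifies which transcription factor a cell received, as in directed differentiation studies.
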