Addgene plasmid #143235: TFORF0870
Purpose: Lentiviral vector for overexpressing transcription factor ORFs with unique 24-bp barcodes. Barcodes facilitate identification of transcription factors in pooled screens.
Depositing lab: Feng Zhang. Depositing organization: Broad Institute. Publication: A transcription factor atlas of directed differentiation. Joung J, Ma S, Tay T, Geiger-Schuller KR, Kirchgatterer PC, Verdine VK, Guo B, Arias-Garcia MA, Allen WE, Singh A, Kuksenko O, Abudayyeh OO, Gootenberg JS, Fu Z, Macrae RK, Buenrostro JD, Regev A, Zhang F. Cell. 2023 Jan 5;186(1):209-229.e26. doi: 10.1016/j.cell.2022.11.026. PubMed 36608654.
Backbone
  Vector backbone: pLX_TRC317
  Backbone manufacturer: Broad Institute Genetic Perturbation Platform
  Backbone size w/o insert (bp): 8264
  Vector type: Mammalian Expression, Lentiviral
  Selectable markers: Puromycin
Growth in bacteria
  Bacterial resistance: Ampicillin, 100 μg/mL
  Growth temperature: 37°C
  Growth strain: NEB Stable
  Copy number: High Copy
Gene/Insert
  Gene/Insert name: NR1H3
  Species: H. sapiens (human)
  Insert size (bp): 1265
  Entrez Gene: NR1H3 (a.k.a. LXR-a, LXRA, RLD-1)
  Promoter: EF1a
  Cloning method: Unknown
  Sequencing primers: 5′ GGGTGGAGACTGAAGTTAGGCCAG; 3′ CACATAGCGTAAAAGGAGCAACATAG
Terms and licenses: Academic/Nonprofit Terms; Industry Terms: Not Available to Industry
Depositor comments: XM_005252713,NM_001130101,ENST00000407404,ENST00000405853 . The transcription factor ORF portion of this plasmid was synthesized by Genewiz. Please test multiple small colonies in case of plasmid recombination. To make this collection available in a timely manner, a portion of this collection was not fully sequenced by Addgene. If an Addgene verified full plasmid sequence is not available, please contact us prior to placing an order to request the full sequence.
How to cite: TFORF0870 was a gift from Feng Zhang (Addgene plasmid # 143235 ; http://n2t.net/addgene:143235 ; RRID:Addgene_143235)
