>Addgene plasmid #143235 | TFORF0870 | depositor partial sequence | sequence record 281843 | Insert
ACCGCCACCATGTCCTTGTGGCTGGGGGCCCCTGTGCCTGACATTCCTCCTGACTCTGCGGTGGAGCTGT
GGAAGCCAGGCGCACAGGATGCAAGCAGCCAGGCCCAGGGAGGCAGCAGCTGCATCCTCAGAGAGGAAGC
CAGGATGCCCCACTCTGCTGGGGGTACTGCAGGGGTGGGGCTGGAGGCTGCAGAGCCCACAGCCCTGCTC
ACCAGGGCAGAGCCCCCTTCAGAACCCACAGAGATCCGTCCACAAAAGCGGAAAAAGGGGCCAGCCCCCA
AAATGCTGGGGAACGAGCTATGCAGCGTGTGTGGGGACAAGGCCTCGGGCTTCCACTACAATGTTCTGAG
CTGCGAGGGCTGCAAGGGATTCTTCCGCCGCAGCGTCATCAAGGGAGCGCACTACATCTGCCACAGTGGC
GGCCACTGCCCCATGGACACCTACATGCGTCGCAAGTGCCAGGAGTGTCGGCTTCGCAAATGCCGTCAGG
CTGGCATGCGGGAGGAGTGTGTCCTGTCAGAAGAACAGATCCGCCTGAAGAAACTGAAGCGGCAAGAGGA
GGAACAGGCTCATGCCACATCCTTGCCCCCCAGGGCTTCCTCACCCCCCCAAATCCTGCCCCAGCTCAGC
CCGGAACAACTGGGCATGATCGAGAAGCTCGTCGCTGCCCAGCAACAGTGTAACCGGCGCTCCTTTTCTG
ACCGGCTTCGAGTCACGGTGATGCTTCTGGAGACATCTCGGAGGTACAACCCTGGGAGTGAGAGTATCAC
CTTCCTCAAGGATTTCAGTTATAACCGGGAAGACTTTGCCAAAGCAGGGCTGCAAGTGGAATTCATCAAC
CCCATCTTCGAGTTCTCCAGGGCCATGAATGAGCTGCAACTCAATGATGCCGAGTTTGCCTTGCTCATTG
CTATCAGCATCTTCTCTGCAGACCGGCCCAACGTGCAGGACCAGCTCCAGGTAGAGAGGCTGCAGCACAC
ATATGTGGAAGCCCTGCATGCCTACGTCTCCATCCACCATCCCCATGACCGACTGATGTTCCCACGGATG
CTAATGAAACTGGTGAGCCTCCGGACCCTGAGCAGCGTCCACTCAGAGCAAGTGTTTGCACTGCGTCTGC
AGGACAAAAAGCTCCCACCGCTGCTCTCTGAGATCTGGGATGTGCACGAATAGTAATGAACTAGTCCGTA
ACTTGAAAGTATTTCGATTTCTTGGCTTTATATATCTTGTGGAAAGGACGAATGGGTTCCACTAGGCCTT
GCGCA
