>Addgene plasmid #143235 | TFORF0870 | depositor partial sequence | sequence record 281844 | Barcode
ATGGGTTCCACTAGGCCTTGCGCA
